>Addgene plasmid #213466 | pJET-PgpdA | addgene full sequence | sequence record 432723 | Addgene NGS Result
GCCCCTGCAGCCGAATTATATTATTTTTGCCAAATAATTTTTAACAAAAGCTCTGAAGTCTTCTTCATTT
AAATTCTTAGATGATACTTCATCTGGAAAATTGTCCCAATTAGTAGCATCACGCTGTGAGTAAGTTCTAA
ACCATTTTTTTATTGTTGTATTATCTCTAATCTTACTACTCGATGAGTTTTCGGTATTATCTCTATTTTT
AACTTGGAGCAGGTTCCATTCATTGTTTTTTTCATCATAGTGAATAAAATCAACTGCTTTAACACTTGTG
CCTGAACACCATATCCATCCGGCGTAATACGACTCACTATAGGGAGAGCGGCCGCCAGATCTTCCGGATG
GCTCGAGTTTTTCAGCAAGATGGTCTCATGTTTTTGAAGATTGGGTTCCTCTTTGAGAGAGTTAATAGAC
TTGAATTGAGGAATGGAAATCGGGCTGAGCTCACTGCTTTATATGTGAGAAAAGGTGATGAGCAGGTGGT
AAGAGGCAGATTTTTGTGGTCGGTGCTGTGTTTTGTTGGGTTTGAGCTAGGTGGGGTGAGGGAGGGGCAA
GCTAAATAGCTACCAGCCCTGAGGACGTCACAGAGTTTTAGTAGTTCTTTTTCTGCCATCGGACATGCAG
CTCACGCCTAGACCCAATTACACCCTTTGCGCCCTCCCACACATCCGGCCGGTTGGATCATTGTCAGATA
CGGCAGAGAAATCGCAACCTCGGCCAAGGGTAGCCACGATTCGAAGCCGCGAAATTGGGGGTTTCGGAAT
GTCGTCAAGCGGGAACCAATTTGAGTACCCAATTCGCCCTATCCAACATGGTGGAGTGAGGAGGTTGAGA
CCATCTTTCTAGAAGATCTCCTACAATATTCTCAGCTGCCATGGAAAATCGATGTTCTTCTTTTATTCTC
TCAAGATTTTCAGGCTGTATATTAAAACTTATATTAAGAACTATGCTAACCACCTCATCAGGAACCGTTG
TAGGTGGCGTGGGTTTTCTTGGCAATCGACTCTCATGAAAACTACGAGCTAAATATTCAATATGTTCCTC
TTGACCAACTTTATTCTGCATTTTTTTTGAACGAGGTTTAGAGCAAGCTTCAGGAAACTGAGACAGGAAT
TTTATTAAAAATTTAAATTTTGAAGAAAGTTCAGGGTTAATAGCATCCATTTTTTGCTTTGCAAGTTCCT
CAGCATTCTTAACAAAAGACGTCTCTTTTGACATGTTTAAAGTTTAGGGGAGAATTGTGAAATTGTTATC
CGCTCACAATTCCACACAACATACGAGCCGGAAGCATAAAGTGTAAAGCCTGGGGTGCCTAATGAGTGAG
CTAACTCACATTAATTGCGTTGCGCTCACTGCCCGCTTTCCAGTCGGGAAACCTGTCGTGCCAGCTGCAT
TAATGAATCGGCCAACGCGCGGGGAGAGGCGGTTTGCGTATTGGGCGCTCTTCCGCTTCCTCGCTCACTG
ACTCGCTGCGCTCGGTCGTTCGGCTGCGGCGAGCGGTATCAGCTCACTCAAAGGCGGTAATACGGTTATC
CACAGAATCAGGGGATAACGCAGGAAAGAACATGTGAGCAAAAGGCCAGCAAAAGGCCAGGAACCGTAAA
AAGGCCGCGTTGCTGGCGTTTTTCCATAGGCTCCGCCCCCCTGACGAGCATCACAAAAATCGACGCTCAA
GTCAGAGGTGGCGAAACCCGACAGGACTATAAAGATACCAGGCGTTTCCCCCTGGAAGCTCCCTCGTGCG
CTCTCCTGTTCCGACCCTGCCGCTTACCGGATACCTGTCCGCCTTTCTCCCTTCGGGAAGCGTGGCGCTT
TCTCATAGCTCACGCTGTAGGTATCTCAGTTCGGTGTAGGTCGTTCGCTCCAAGCTGGGCTGTGTGCACG
AACCCCCCGTTCAGCCCGACCGCTGCGCCTTATCCGGTAACTATCGTCTTGAGTCCAACCCGGTAAGACA
CGACTTATCGCCACTGGCAGCAGCCACTGGTAACAGGATTAGCAGAGCGAGGTATGTAGGCGGTGCTACA
GAGTTCTTGAAGTGGTGGCCTAACTACGGCTACACTAGAAGAACAGTATTTGGTATCTGCGCTCTGCTGA
AGCCAGTTACCTTCGGAAAAAGAGTTGGTAGCTCTTGATCCGGCAAACAAACCACCGCTGGTAGCGGTGG
TTTTTTTGTTTGCAAGCAGCAGATTACGCGCAGAAAAAAAGGATCTCAAGAAGATCCTTTGATCTTTTCT
ACGGGGTCTGACGCTCAGTGGAACGAAAACTCACGTTAAGGGATTTTGGTCATGAGATTATCAAAAAGGA
TCTTCACCTAGATCCTTTTAAATTAAAAATGAAGTTTTAAATCAATCTAAAGTATATATGAGTAAACTTG
GTCTGACAGTTACCAATGCTTAATCAGTGAGGCACCTATCTCAGCGATCTGTCTATTTCGTTCATCCATA
GTTGCCTGACTCCCCGTCGTGTAGATAACTACGATACGGGAGGGCTTACCATCTGGCCCCAGTGCTGCAA
TGATACCGCGAGACCCACGCTCACCGGCTCCAGATTTATCAGCAATAAACCAGCCAGCCGGAAGGGCCGA
GCGCAGAAGTGGTCCTGCAACTTTATCCGCCTCCATCCAGTCTATTAATTGTTGCCGGGAAGCTAGAGTA
AGTAGTTCGCCAGTTAATAGTTTGCGCAACGTTGTTGCCATTGCTACAGGCATCGTGGTGTCACGCTCGT
CGTTTGGTATGGCTTCATTCAGCTCCGGTTCCCAACGATCAAGGCGAGTTACATGATCCCCCATGTTGTG
CAAAAAAGCGGTTAGCTCCTTCGGTCCTCCGATCGTTGTCAGAAGTAAGTTGGCCGCAGTGTTATCACTC
ATGGTTATGGCAGCACTGCATAATTCTCTTACTGTCATGCCATCCGTAAGATGCTTTTCTGTGACTGGTG
AGTACTCAACCAAGTCATTCTGAGAATAGTGTATGCGGCGACCGAGTTGCTCTTGCCCGGCGTCAATACG
GGATAATACCGCGCCACATAGCAGAACTTTAAAAGTGCTCATCATTGGAAAACGTTCTTCGGGGCGAAAA
CTCTCAAGGATCTTACCGCTGTTGAGATCCAGTTCGATGTAACCCACTCGTGCACCCAACTGATCTTCAG
CATCTTTTACTTTCACCAGCGTTTCTGGGTGAGCAAAAACAGGAAGGCAAAATGCCGCAAAAAAGGGAAT
AAGGGCGACACGGAAATGTTGAATACTCATACTCTTCCTTTTTCAATATTATTGAAGCATTTATCAGGGT
TATTGTCTCATGAGCGGATACATATTTGAATGTATTTAGAAAAATAAACAAATAGGGGTTCCGCGCACAT
TTCCCCGAAAAGTGCCACCTGACGTCTAAGAAACCATTATTATCATGACATTAACCTATAAAAATAGGCG
TATCACGAGGCC
Features (pLannotate 1.2.2; 8 found; start..end, strand, type, name):
    305..323     +  promoter       T7 promoter: promoter for bacteriophage T7 RNA polymerase
   1253..1269    -  protein_bind   lac operator: The lac repressor binds to the lac operator to inhibit transcription in E. coli. This inhibition can be relieved by adding lactose or isopropyl-β-D-thiogalactopyranoside (IPTG). lac repressor encoded by lacI
   1277..1307    -  promoter       lac promoter: promoter for the E. coli lac operon
   1322..1343    -  protein_bind   CAP binding site: CAP binding activates transcription in the presence of cAMP. E. coli catabolite activator protein
   1356..1448    -  CDS            lacI (fragment): lac repressor; lacI; The lac repressor binds to the lac operator to inhibit transcription in E. coli. This inhibition can be relieved by adding lactose or isopropyl-β-D-thiogalactopyranoside (IPTG).
   1631..2219    -  rep_origin     ori: high-copy-number ColE1/pMB1/pBR322/pUC origin of replication
   2390..3250    -  CDS            AmpR: β-lactamase; bla; confers resistance to ampicillin, carbenicillin, and related antibiotics
   3251..3355    -  promoter       AmpR promoter: bla
