[The description below was written by a language model from this plasmid's Addgene catalogue record and pLannotate feature annotations shown in this document.]
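Description:
pJET-PgpdA is a small, high-copy E. coli cloning plasmid that serves as a parts donor rather than as an expression construct in its own right. It is built on the commercial pJET backbone and carries a 479 bp fragment recorded as the promoter of the glyceraldehyde-3-phosphate dehydrogenase gene (gpdA) from the filamentous fungus Cochliobolus heterostrophus. The catalogue gives a total size of about 3.45 kb, which agrees closely with the 3,442 nt sequenced record. Propagation relies on a ColE1/pUC-type origin of replication, and selection is by ampicillin through the β-lactamase gene driven by its native bla promoter.

The automated feature table annotates only backbone elements. These are a T7 promoter lying upstream of the cloning region, a lac promoter with its operator and CAP binding site, and a short lacI fragment, all of them typical remnants of the pJET architecture. The gpdA promoter insert itself was not recognised by the annotation tool, so its exact coordinates and flanking sequences cannot be read from the table. Likewise, the type IIS restriction sites and overhangs that would release it are not described in the record.

According to the stated purpose, the plasmid stores the gpdA promoter as a module for Golden Gate assembly into the depositors' "Fg vector". The associated publication describes a system for target-site integration at a defined locus in Fusarium graminearum. Glyceraldehyde-3-phosphate dehydrogenase promoters are widely used as strong constitutive promoters in filamentous fungi, so this part would presumably drive expression of a gene of interest once assembled into the fungal vector. Although it is catalogued under bacterial expression, the record names no coding insert.
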