Addgene plasmid #213466: pJET-PgpdA
Purpose: Vector containing the gpdA promoter for Golden Gate cloning in the Fg vector
Depositing lab: Kim Hammond-Kosack. Depositing organization: Rothamsted Research. Publication: Identification and functional characterisation of a locus for target site integration in Fusarium graminearum. Darino M, Urban M, Kaur N, Machado Wood A, Grimwade-Mann M, Smith D, Beacham A, Hammond-Kosack K. Fungal Biol Biotechnol. 2024 Feb 26;11(1):2. doi: 10.1186/s40694-024-00171-8. PubMed 38409036.
Backbone
  Vector backbone: pJET
  Backbone manufacturer: ThermoFisher Scientific
  Backbone size w/o insert (bp): 2974
  Total vector size (bp): 3453
  Vector type: Bacterial Expression
Growth in bacteria
  Bacterial resistance: Ampicillin, 100 μg/mL
  Growth temperature: 37°C
  Growth strain: DH5alpha
  Copy number: High Copy
Gene/Insert
  Gene/Insert name: Promoter of the glyceraldehyde-3-phosphate dehydrogenase (alt name: gpdA)
  Species: Cochliobolus heterostrophus
  Insert size (bp): 479
  GenBank ID: X63516
  Cloning method: Ligation Independent Cloning
  Sequencing primers: 5′ CGACTCACTATAGGGAGAGCGGC; 3′ AAGAACATCGATTTTCCATGGCAG
Terms and licenses: Academic/Nonprofit Terms; Industry Terms: Not Available to Industry
How to cite: pJET-PgpdA was a gift from Kim Hammond-Kosack (Addgene plasmid # 213466 ; http://n2t.net/addgene:213466 ; RRID:Addgene_213466)
